Addgene plasmid #224554: pcDNA3.1-Pur-BFP-P2A-otMx2
Purpose: Expresses Oncorhynchus tshawytscha mx2 protein and BFP
Depositing lab: Bertrand Collet. Depositing organization: INRAE Jouy-en-Josas. Publication: Knockout of the antiviral genes mx1 or mx3 modulates the expression of paralogous genes in a salmonid cell line. Chaumont L, Peruzzi M, Huetz F, Raffy C, Le Hir J, Minke J, Leong JC, Boudinot P, Collet B. Fish Shellfish Immunol. 2026 Apr;171:111204. doi: 10.1016/j.fsi.2026.111204. Epub 2026 Feb 9. PubMed 41672287.
Backbone
  Vector backbone: pcDNA3.1-Pur-(-)
  Backbone size w/o insert (bp): 5528
  Total vector size (bp): 8294
  Modifications to backbone: Backbone = Addgene #200458
  Vector type: Mammalian Expression
  Selectable markers: Puromycin
Growth in bacteria
  Bacterial resistance: Ampicillin, 100 μg/mL
  Growth temperature: 37°C
  Growth strain: DH5alpha
  Copy number: High Copy
Gene/Insert
  Gene/Insert name: BFP-P2A-otMx2
  Species: Oncorhynchus tshawytscha
  Insert size (bp): 2766
  Entrez Gene: LOC121839060
  Promoter: CMV
  Cloning method: Restriction Enzyme; 5′ cloning site XhoI (not destroyed); 3′ cloning site HindIII (not destroyed)
  Sequencing primers: 5′ GGCTAACTAGAGAACCCACTG; 3′ GGCAACTAGAAGGCACAGTC
Terms and licenses: Academic/Nonprofit Terms; Industry Terms: Not Available to Industry
How to cite: pcDNA3.1-Pur-BFP-P2A-otMx2 was a gift from Bertrand Collet (Addgene plasmid # 224554 ; http://n2t.net/addgene:224554 ; RRID:Addgene_224554)
