[The description below was written by a language model from this plasmid's Addgene catalogue record and pLannotate feature annotations shown in this document.]
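Description:
pcDNA3.1-Pur-BFP-P2A-otMx2 is a mammalian-type expression plasmid built on the pcDNA3.1-Pur-(-) backbone. It co-expresses a blue fluorescent protein and the Mx2 protein of Chinook salmon (Oncorhynchus tshawytscha). In bacteria it is maintained at high copy through a ColE1/pUC-type origin and selected with ampicillin via the β-lactamase gene. An f1 origin is also present. For selection in transfected eukaryotic cells, an SV40 enhancer/early promoter drives puromycin N-acetyltransferase, followed by an SV40 polyadenylation signal. A short bleomycin-resistance fragment annotated next to that signal looks like a backbone remnant, not a functional marker.

The payload sits between the XhoI and HindIII sites, downstream of the human CMV immediate-early enhancer and promoter and a T7 promoter, and ends at the bovine growth hormone polyadenylation signal. It is a single open reading frame in which TagBFP comes first, followed by a P2A ribosome-skipping peptide and then the Mx2 coding sequence. One transcript therefore yields two separate proteins, and blue fluorescence reports which cells express Mx2. The automated annotation labels the second coding region as human MX1. This reflects homology among the interferon-induced dynamin-like antiviral GTPases, and the catalogue identifies the insert as the salmonid mx2 gene. The P2A itself is not annotated, but it fits the short gap between the two coding regions.

The associated study concerns paralogous mx antiviral genes in a salmonid cell line, so the plasmid is suited to ectopic Mx2 expression with fluorescent tracking and puromycin selection. The sequenced record is 7,787 nt, shorter than the 8,294 bp total listed in the catalogue, and the record does not explain the difference.
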