Features (pLannotate 1.2.2; 21 found; start..end, strand, type, name):
     10..135     +  CDS            ble (fragment): BLE_KLEPN - Experimental evidence at protein level: Swiss-Prot protein existence level 1. Binding protein with a strong affinity to the bleomycin family of antibiotics. Binds to CL990; an antimitotic-antibiotic compound. From Klebsiella pneumoniae.
    130..251     +  polyA_signal   SV40 poly(A) signal: SV40 polyadenylation signal
    324..340     -  protein_bind   lac operator: The lac repressor binds to the lac operator to inhibit transcription in E. coli. This inhibition can be relieved by adding lactose or isopropyl-β-D-thiogalactopyranoside (IPTG). lac repressor encoded by lacI
    348..378     -  promoter       lac promoter: promoter for the E. coli lac operon
    393..414     -  protein_bind   CAP binding site: CAP binding activates transcription in the presence of cAMP. E. coli catabolite activator protein
    427..519     -  CDS            lacI (fragment): lac repressor; lacI; The lac repressor binds to the lac operator to inhibit transcription in E. coli. This inhibition can be relieved by adding lactose or isopropyl-β-D-thiogalactopyranoside (IPTG).
    702..1290    -  rep_origin     ori: high-copy-number ColE1/pMB1/pBR322/pUC origin of replication
   1461..2321    -  CDS            AmpR: β-lactamase; bla; confers resistance to ampicillin, carbenicillin, and related antibiotics
   2322..2426    -  promoter       AmpR promoter: bla
   2485..2537    -  misc_feature   bom (fragment): basis of mobility region from pBR322
   2692..3071    +  enhancer       CMV enhancer: human cytomegalovirus immediate early enhancer
   3072..3275    +  promoter       CMV promoter: human cytomegalovirus (CMV) immediate early promoter
   3271..3304    +  LTR            5' LTR (truncated) (fragment): truncated 5' long terminal repeat (LTR) from HIV-1
   3320..3338    +  promoter       T7 promoter: promoter for bacteriophage T7 RNA polymerase
   3384..4073    +  CDS            TagBFP: TagBFP is a basic (constitutively fluorescent) blue fluorescent protein published in 2008, derived from Entacmaea quadricolor. It is reported to be a very rapidly-maturing monomer with very low acid sensitivity.
   4107..6047    +  CDS            MX1: MX1_HUMAN - Experimental evidence at protein level: Swiss-Prot protein existence level 1. Interferon-induced dynamin-like GTPase with antiviral activity against a wide range of RNA viruses and some DNA viruses. Its target viruses include negative-stranded RNA viruses and HBV through binding and inactivation of their ribonucleocapsid. May also antagonize reoviridae and asfarviridae replication. Inhibits thogoto virus (THOV) replication by preventing the nuclear import of viral nucleocapsids. Inhibits La Crosse virus (LACV) replication by sequestering viral nucleoprotein in perinuclear complexes
   6083..6307    +  polyA_signal   bGH poly(A) signal: bovine growth hormone polyadenylation signal
   6311..6332    +  promoter       SV40 promoter (fragment): SV40 enhancer and early promoter
   6353..6781    +  rep_origin     f1 ori (sequence partly withheld): f1 bacteriophage origin of replication; arrow indicates direction of (+) strand synthesis
   6795..7124    +  promoter       SV40 promoter: SV40 enhancer and early promoter
   7180..7779    +  CDS            PuroR: puromycin N-acetyltransferase confers resistance to puromycin
>Addgene plasmid #224554 | pcDNA3.1-Pur-BFP-P2A-otMx2 | addgene full sequence | sequence record 450692 | Addgene NGS Result
CACGTGCTACGAGATTTCGATTCCACCGCCGCCTTCTATGAAAGGTTGGGCTTCGGAATCGTTTTCCGGG
ACGCCGGCTGGATGATCCTCCAGCGCGGGGATCTCATGCTGGAGTTCTTCGCCCACCCCAACTTGTTTAT
TGCAGCTTATAATGGTTACAAATAAAGCAATAGCATCACAAATTTCACAAATAAAGCATTTTTTTCACTG
CATTCTAGTTGTGGTTTGTCCAAACTCATCAATGTATCTTATCATGTCTGTATACCGTCGACCTCTAGCT
AGAGCTTGGCGTAATCATGGTCATAGCTGTTTCCTGTGTGAAATTGTTATCCGCTCACAATTCCACACAA
CATACGAGCCGGAAGCATAAAGTGTAAAGCCTGGGGTGCCTAATGAGTGAGCTAACTCACATTAATTGCG
TTGCGCTCACTGCCCGCTTTCCAGTCGGGAAACCTGTCGTGCCAGCTGCATTAATGAATCGGCCAACGCG
CGGGGAGAGGCGGTTTGCGTATTGGGCGCTCTTCCGCTTCCTCGCTCACTGACTCGCTGCGCTCGGTCGT
TCGGCTGCGGCGAGCGGTATCAGCTCACTCAAAGGCGGTAATACGGTTATCCACAGAATCAGGGGATAAC
GCAGGAAAGAACATGTGAGCAAAAGGCCAGCAAAAGGCCAGGAACCGTAAAAAGGCCGCGTTGCTGGCGT
TTTTCCATAGGCTCCGCCCCCCTGACGAGCATCACAAAAATCGACGCTCAAGTCAGAGGTGGCGAAACCC
GACAGGACTATAAAGATACCAGGCGTTTCCCCCTGGAAGCTCCCTCGTGCGCTCTCCTGTTCCGACCCTG
CCGCTTACCGGATACCTGTCCGCCTTTCTCCCTTCGGGAAGCGTGGCGCTTTCTCATAGCTCACGCTGTA
GGTATCTCAGTTCGGTGTAGGTCGTTCGCTCCAAGCTGGGCTGTGTGCACGAACCCCCCGTTCAGCCCGA
CCGCTGCGCCTTATCCGGTAACTATCGTCTTGAGTCCAACCCGGTAAGACACGACTTATCGCCACTGGCA
GCAGCCACTGGTAACAGGATTAGCAGAGCGAGGTATGTAGGCGGTGCTACAGAGTTCTTGAAGTGGTGGC
CTAACTACGGCTACACTAGAAGAACAGTATTTGGTATCTGCGCTCTGCTGAAGCCAGTTACCTTCGGAAA
AAGAGTTGGTAGCTCTTGATCCGGCAAACAAACCACCGCTGGTAGCGGTGGTTTTTTTGTTTGCAAGCAG
CAGATTACGCGCAGAAAAAAAGGATCTCAAGAAGATCCTTTGATCTTTTCTACGGGGTCTGACGCTCAGT
GGAACGAAAACTCACGTTAAGGGATTTTGGTCATGAGATTATCAAAAAGGATCTTCACCTAGATCCTTTT
AAATTAAAAATGAAGTTTTAAATCAATCTAAAGTATATATGAGTAAACTTGGTCTGACAGTTACCAATGC
TTAATCAGTGAGGCACCTATCTCAGCGATCTGTCTATTTCGTTCATCCATAGTTGCCTGACTCCCCGTCG
TGTAGATAACTACGATACGGGAGGGCTTACCATCTGGCCCCAGTGCTGCAATGATACCGCGAGACCCACG
CTCACCGGCTCCAGATTTATCAGCAATAAACCAGCCAGCCGGAAGGGCCGAGCGCAGAAGTGGTCCTGCA
ACTTTATCCGCCTCCATCCAGTCTATTAATTGTTGCCGGGAAGCTAGAGTAAGTAGTTCGCCAGTTAATA
GTTTGCGCAACGTTGTTGCCATTGCTACAGGCATCGTGGTGTCACGCTCGTCGTTTGGTATGGCTTCATT
CAGCTCCGGTTCCCAACGATCAAGGCGAGTTACATGATCCCCCATGTTGTGCAAAAAAGCGGTTAGCTCC
TTCGGTCCTCCGATCGTTGTCAGAAGTAAGTTGGCCGCAGTGTTATCACTCATGGTTATGGCAGCACTGC
ATAATTCTCTTACTGTCATGCCATCCGTAAGATGCTTTTCTGTGACTGGTGAGTACTCAACCAAGTCATT
CTGAGAATAGTGTATGCGGCGACCGAGTTGCTCTTGCCCGGCGTCAATACGGGATAATACCGCGCCACAT
AGCAGAACTTTAAAAGTGCTCATCATTGGAAAACGTTCTTCGGGGCGAAAACTCTCAAGGATCTTACCGC
TGTTGAGATCCAGTTCGATGTAACCCACTCGTGCACCCAACTGATCTTCAGCATCTTTTACTTTCACCAG
CGTTTCTGGGTGAGCAAAAACAGGAAGGCAAAATGCCGCAAAAAAGGGAATAAGGGCGACACGGAAATGT
TGAATACTCATACTCTTCCTTTTTCAATATTATTGAAGCATTTATCAGGGTTATTGTCTCATGAGCGGAT
ACATATTTGAATGTATTTAGAAAAATAAACAAATAGGGGTTCCGCGCACATTTCCCCGAAAAGTGCCACC
TGACGTCGACGGATCGGGAGATCTCCCGATCCCCTATGGTGCACTCTCAGTACAATCTGCTCTGATGCCG
CATAGTTAAGCCAGTATCTGCTCCCTGCTTGTGTGTTGGAGGTCGCTGAGTAGTGCGCGAGCAAAATTTA
AGCTACAACAAGGCAAGGCTTGACCGACAATTGCATGAAGAATCTGCTTAGGGTTAGGCGTTTTGCGCTG
CTTCGCGATGTACGGGCCAGATATACGCGTTGACATTGATTATTGACTAGTTATTAATAGTAATCAATTA
CGGGGTCATTAGTTCATAGCCCATATATGGAGTTCCGCGTTACATAACTTACGGTAAATGGCCCGCCTGG
CTGACCGCCCAACGACCCCCGCCCATTGACGTCAATAATGACGTATGTTCCCATAGTAACGCCAATAGGG
ACTTTCCATTGACGTCAATGGGTGGAGTATTTACGGTAAACTGCCCACTTGGCAGTACATCAAGTGTATC
ATATGCCAAGTACGCCCCCTATTGACGTCAATGACGGTAAATGGCCCGCCTGGCATTATGCCCAGTACAT
GACCTTATGGGACTTTCCTACTTGGCAGTACATCTACGTATTAGTCATCGCTATTACCATGGTGATGCGG
TTTTGGCAGTACATCAATGGGCGTGGATAGCGGTTTGACTCACGGGGATTTCCAAGTCTCCACCCCATTG
ACGTCAATGGGAGTTTGTTTTGGCACCAAAATCAACGGGACTTTCCAAAATGTCGTAACAACTCCGCCCC
ATTGACGCAAATGGGCGGTAGGCGTGTACGGTGGGAGGTCTATATAAGCAGAGCTCTCTGGCTAACTAGA
GAACCCACTGCTTACTGGCTTATCGAAATTAATACGACTCACTATAGGGAGACCCAAGCTGGCTAGCGTT
TAAACGGGCCCTCTAGACTCGAGATGAGCGAGCTGATTAAGGAGAACATGCACATGAAGCTGTACATGGA
GGGCACCGTGGACAACCATCACTTCAAGTGCACATCCGAGGGCGAAGGCAAGCCCTACGAGGGCACCCAG
ACCATGAGAATCAAGGTGGTCGAGGGCGGCCCTCTCCCCTTCGCCTTCGACATCCTGGCTACTAGCTTCC
TCTACGGCAGCAAGACCTTCATCAACCACACCCAGGGCATCCCCGACTTCTTCAAGCAGTCCTTCCCTGA
GGGCTTCACATGGGAGAGAGTCACCACATACGAAGACGGGGGCGTGCTGACCGCTACCCAGGACACCAGC
CTCCAGGACGGCTGCCTCATCTACAACGTCAAGATCAGAGGGGTGAACTTCACATCCAACGGCCCTGTGA
TGCAGAAGAAAACACTCGGCTGGGAGGCCTTCACCGAGACGCTGTACCCCGCTGACGGCGGCCTGGAAGG
CAGAAACGACATGGCCCTGAAGCTCGTGGGCGGGAGCCATCTGATCGCAAACATCAAGACCACATATAGA
TCCAAGAAACCCGCTAAGAACCTCAAGATGCCTGGCGTCTACTATGTGGACTACAGACTGGAAAGAATCA
AGGAGGCCAACAACGAGACCTACGTCGAGCAGCACGAGGTGGCAGTGGCCAGATACTGCGACCTCCCTAG
CAAACTGGGGCACGATGGAAGCGGAGCTACTAACTTCAGCCTGCTGAAGCAGGCTGGAGACGTGGAGGAG
AACCCTGGACCTATGAATTATACGCTGAACCAACATTATGAGGAGAAGGTGCGTCCTAGTATTGACCTCA
TCGACTCTCTACGCTCCCTTGGCGTAGAGAAGGACCTTGCCCTGCCTGCCATCGCCGTGATAGGGGACCA
GAGTTCGGGAAAGAGCTCCGTGCTGGAGGCGCTGTCTGGGGTGGCTTTGCCAAGGGGGAGTGGTATTGTA
ACACGATGCCCCCTCGAGCTGAAGATGAAAAGGAAGAAAGAAGGAGAGGAATGGCACGGAAAAATCAGCT
ACCAGGACCGTGAGGAGGAGATTGAGGATCCCTCTGATGTGGAGAACAAAATTCGGAAAGCCCAGGATGA
AATGGCAGGTGTGGGGGTGGGTATCAGTGATGACCTCATCAGCTTGGAGATTGGCTCCCCTGACGTCCCA
GACCTCACACTCATCGACTTGCCAGGCATCGCCCGTGTAGCTGTCAAGGGTCAACCTGAGAACATTGGGG
AACAGATTAAGAGACTGATACGGAAGTTCATCACAAAGCAAGAAACAATCAACTTGGTGGTTGTGCCATG
CAACGTTGACATTGCAACCACAGAGGCTTTGAAGATGGCACAAGAGGTGGACCCTGAAGGTGAAAGGACA
TTAGGCATCCTGACCAAGCCCGACTTGGTAGACAAAGGCACAGAGGAGACTGTGGTGGACATAGTTCATA
ATGAGGTTATCCAGCTGACTAAGGGCTACATGATAGTCAAGTGCAGGGGACAGAAAGAGATCATGGAGCG
AGTCTCACTGACCGAGGCCACAGAGAGGGAGAAGGCTTTCTTCAAAGAGCATGCTCATCTCAGCACACTT
TATGATGAGGGGCATGCCACCATCCCTAAACTGGCGGAGAAATTAACTCTTGAACTAGTGCAACATATCG
AGAAATCCATGCCTCGTCTAAAAGAGCAGATTGAGGAAAAGCTGGAGGAGACACGTACCGCTCTGGAGAA
ATGTGGTACCGGACCCCCTGAAGACCCAAAAGAACGGCTGTATTTTCTGATCGATAAAGTGACTTTGTTC
ACCCAGGATGCAATTAACCTGAGCACTGGGGAGGAGCTGAAAAGTGGAGACATCAATGTCTTCTCCACAC
TCAGAACAGAGTTCGGGAAATGGAAGGCACACGTGGATCGCTCTGGAAAGAACTTTAATAAGAAGATTGA
AAAAGAAGTGGCAGATTATGAGAAGCGGTACCGTGGAAGGGAGCTCCCAGGGTTCATCAACTACAAGACC
TTTGAGGTGATTGTGAAGGACCAGATCAAACAACTGGAAGAACCAGCAGTCAAGAAGCTGAAAGAGTTAT
CAGATGCTGCTAGGAAAGCGTTCATACTGCTGGCTCAGAACAGCTTCACAGGTTTCCCTATCCTTCTGAA
AACAGCAAAGACTAAGATCGAGACCATCAAGCAGGAGAAGGAGTCTACGGCTGAGTCCACGTTGAGGACT
CAGTTCAAGATGGAGCTGATAGTGTACACACAGGACAGCACCTACAGCTATAGCCTGAGGAAGAGGAAGA
GGGAGGAGGAAGAGTTGGAGGAGGGAGAGTTAGTTAAAAATCATTTAGGGAGTCAGAAAGGGTTCTCTGT
TGTCTCTGTAAGGAGTACTGTCAACGGCCCTGACACCCATGCTACCCTACGGGAGATGATGCTGCACCTC
AAGTCCTATTATCATATTGCCAGTCAGCGTCTGGCTGATCAGATTCCCATGGTGATCCGCTACCTGGTGC
TGCAGGAGTTTGCTTCCCAGCTGCAGAGGGAGATGATTCAGACTCTGCAGGAGAAGGACCAAATCGAGCA
GCTGCTGAAAGAGGACATCGACATCGGCAGCAAGAGGGCTGCACTGCAGAGCAAGCTCAAACGCCTGATG
AAGGCACGCAACTATCTAGTGGAGTTCTAGAAGCTTAAGTTTAAACCGCTGATCAGCCTCGACTGTGCCT
TCTAGTTGCCAGCCATCTGTTGTTTGCCCCTCCCCCGTGCCTTCCTTGACCCTGGAAGGTGCCACTCCCA
CTGTCCTTTCCTAATAAAATGAGGAAATTGCATCGCATTGTCTGAGTAGGTGTCATTCTATTCTGGGGGG
TGGGGTGGGGCAGGACAGCAAGGGGGAGGATTGGGAAGACAATAGCAGGCATGCTGGGGATGCGGTGGGC
TCTATGGCTTCTGAGGCGGAAAGAACCAGCTGGGGCTCTAGGGGGTATCCCC
[124 nt withheld, positions 6353-6476]
C
[91 nt withheld, positions 6478-6568]
A
[49 nt withheld, positions 6570-6618]
CCTTTGACGTTGGAGTCCACGTTCTTT
[37 nt withheld, positions 6646-6682]
ACCCTATCTCGGTCTATTCTTTTGATTTATAAGGGATTTTGCCGATTTCGGCCTATTGGTTAAAAAATGA
GCTGATTTAACAAAAATTTAACGCGAATTAATTCTGTGGAATGTGTGTCAGTTAGGGTGTGGAAAGTCCC
CAGGCTCCCCAGCAGGCAGAAGTATGCAAAGCATGCATCTCAATTAGTCAGCAACCAGGTGTGGAAAGTC
CCCAGGCTCCCCAGCAGGCAGAAGTATGCAAAGCATGCATCTCAATTAGTCAGCAACCATAGTCCCGCCC
CTAACTCCGCCCATCCCGCCCCTAACTCCGCCCAGTTCCGCCCATTCTCCGCCCCATGGCTGACTAATTT
TTTTTATTTATGCAGAGGCCGAGGCCGCCTCTGCCTCTGAGCTATTCCAGAAGTAGTGAGGAGGCTTTTT
TGGAGGCCTAGGCTTTTGCAAAAAGCTCCCGGGAGCTTGTATATCCATTTTCGGATCTGATCAGCACGTG
CCTGAGGATGACCGAGTACAAGCCTACCGTGCGCCTGGCCACTCGCGATGATGTGCCCCGCGCCGTCCGC
ACTCTGGCCGCCGCTTTCGCCGACTACCCCGCTACCCGGCACACCGTGGACCCCGACCGGCACATCGAGC
GTGTGACAGAGTTGCAGGAGCTGTTCCTGACCCGCGTCGGGCTGGACATCGGCAAGGTGTGGGTAGCCGA
CGACGGCGCGGCCGTGGCCGTGTGGACTACCCCCGAGAGCGTTGAGGCCGGCGCCGTGTTCGCCGAGATC
GGCCCCCGAATGGCCGAGCTGAGCGGCAGCCGCCTGGCCGCCCAGCAGCAAATGGAGGGCCTGCTTGCCC
CCCATCGTCCCAAGGAGCCTGCCTGGTTTCTGGCCACTGTAGGAGTGAGCCCCGACCACCAGGGCAAGGG
CTTGGGCAGCGCCGTCGTGTTGCCCGGCGTAGAGGCCGCCGAACGCGCCGGTGTGCCCGCCTTTCTCGAA
ACAAGCGCACCAAGAAACCTTCCATTCTACGAGCGCCTGGGCTTCACCGTGACCGCCGATGTCGAGGTGC
CCGAGGGACCTAGGACCTGGTGTATGACACGAAAACCTGGCGCCTAAGGCGCGCC
